Addgene plasmid #188858: Terminase_HHV8
Purpose: Large terminase from human herpesvirus 8
Depositing lab: Feng Zhang. Depositing organization: Broad Institute. Publication: Prokaryotic innate immunity through pattern recognition of conserved viral proteins. Gao LA, Wilkinson ME, Strecker J, Makarova KS, Macrae RK, Koonin EV, Zhang F. Science. 2022 Aug 12;377(6607):eabm4096. doi: 10.1126/science.abm4096. Epub 2022 Aug 12. PubMed 35951700.
Backbone
  Vector backbone: pBAD
  Backbone size w/o insert (bp): 3590
  Total vector size (bp): 5654
  Vector type: Bacterial Expression
Growth in bacteria
  Bacterial resistance: Ampicillin, 100 μg/mL
  Growth temperature: 37°C
  Growth strain: DH5alpha
  Copy number: High Copy
Gene/Insert
  Gene/Insert name: Terminase
  Insert size (bp): 2064
  GenBank ID: YP_001129382.1
  Cloning method: Gibson Cloning
  Sequencing primers: 5′ N/A
Terms and licenses: Academic/Nonprofit Terms; Industry Terms: Not Available to Industry
How to cite: Terminase_HHV8 was a gift from Feng Zhang (Addgene plasmid # 188858 ; http://n2t.net/addgene:188858 ; RRID:Addgene_188858)
