[The description below was written by a language model from this plasmid's Addgene catalogue record and pLannotate feature annotations shown in this document.]
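Description:
Terminase_HHV8 is a 5,654 bp bacterial expression plasmid built on a pBAD backbone that carries the large terminase subunit of human herpesvirus 8 for arabinose-inducible production in E. coli. It is maintained through a ColE1/pMB1-type origin and is catalogued as high copy. Selection is by ampicillin, via a β-lactamase gene driven by its own bla promoter. The annotation also picks up the pBR322 bom (basis of mobility) region and only a short fragment of the rop gene spanning the sequence origin. A truncated rop would fit with the high-copy designation, since intact Rop keeps copy number low.

The payload is a roughly 2.06 kb open reading frame, inserted by Gibson assembly, that matches the HHV-8 TRM3 protein. TRM3 is the tripartite terminase component that helps drive viral genomic DNA into empty capsids through the portal vertex. It carries an RNase H-like nuclease activity that cleaves concatemeric viral DNA into unit-length genomes. The coding sequence lies immediately downstream of the araBAD promoter and is followed by the rrnB T2 transcription terminator. The divergently transcribed araC gene supplies the regulator that represses the promoter in the absence of L-arabinose and activates it when the sugar is added, giving tight, titratable expression. No epitope or purification tags are annotated.

According to the associated publication, the plasmid comes from work on prokaryotic innate immunity acting through pattern recognition of conserved viral proteins. This suggests it was used to express a herpesvirus terminase in bacteria as a candidate viral trigger, although the record itself gives the purpose only as supplying the HHV-8 large terminase.
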