Features (pLannotate 1.2.2; 9 found; start..end, strand, type, name):
    124..1002    -  CDS            araC: L-arabinose regulatory protein; araC
   1029..1313    +  promoter       araBAD promoter: araBAD; promoter of the L-arabinose operon of E. coli; the araC regulatory gene is transcribed in the opposite direction (Guzman et al., 1995)
   1347..3407    +  CDS            TRM3: TRM3_HHV8P - Protein inferred from homology: Swiss-Prot protein existence level 3. Component of the molecular motor that translocates viral genomic DNA in empty capsid during DNA packaging. Forms a tripartite terminase complex together with TRM1 and TRM2 in the host cytoplasm. Once the complex reaches the host nucleus, it interacts with the capsid portal vertex. This portal forms a ring in which genomic DNA is translocated into the capsid. TRM3 carries an RNase H-like nuclease activity that plays an important role for the cleavage of concatemeric viral DNA into unit length genomes. From Human
   3431..3458    +  terminator     rrnB T2 terminator: transcription terminator T2 from the E. coli rrnB gene
   3477..3568    +  promoter       AmpR promoter: bla
   3569..4429    +  CDS            AmpR: β-lactamase; bla; confers resistance to ampicillin, carbenicillin, and related antibiotics
   4600..5188    +  rep_origin     ori: high-copy-number ColE1/pMB1/pBR322/pUC origin of replication
   5374..5514    -  misc_feature   bom: basis of mobility region from pBR322
   5616..2       -  CDS            rop (fragment) (across the origin): Rop protein, which maintains plasmids at low copy number; rop
>Addgene plasmid #188858 | Terminase_HHV8 | addgene full sequence | sequence record 369436 | Addgene NGS Result
GCAGATCAATTCGCGCGCGAAGGCGAAGCGGCATGCATAATGTGCCTGTCAAATGGACGAAGCAGGGATT
CTGCAAACCCTATGCTACTCCGTCAAGCCGTCAATTGTCTGATTCGTTACCAATTATGACAACTTGACGG
CTACATCATTCACTTTTTCTTCACAACCGGCACGGAACTCGCTCGGGCTGGCCCCGGTGCATTTTTTAAA
TACCCGCGAGAAATAGAGTTGATCGTCAAAACCAACATTGCGACCGACGGTGGCGATAGGCATCCGGGTG
GTGCTCAAAAGCAGCTTCGCCTGGCTGATACGTTGGTCCTCGCGCCAGCTTAAGACGCTAATCCCTAACT
GCTGGCGGAAAAGATGTGACAGACGCGACGGCGACAAGCAAACATGCTGTGCGACGCTGGCGATATCAAA
ATTGCTGTCTGCCAGGTGATCGCTGATGTACTGACAAGCCTCGCGTACCCGATTATCCATCGGTGGATGG
AGCGACTCGTTAATCGCTTCCATGCGCCGCAGTAACAATTGCTCAAGCAGATTTATCGCCAGCAGCTCCG
AATAGCGCCCTTCCCCTTGCCCGGCGTTAATGATTTGCCCAAACAGGTCGCTGAAATGCGGCTGGTGCGC
TTCATCCGGGCGAAAGAACCCCGTATTGGCAAATATTGACGGCCAGTTAAGCCATTCATGCCAGTAGGCG
CGCGGACGAAAGTAAACCCACTGGTGATACCATTCGCGAGCCTCCGGATGACGACCGTAGTGATGAATCT
CTCCTGGCGGGAACAGCAAAATATCACCCGGTCGGCAAACAAATTCTCGTCCCTGATTTTTCACCACCCC
CTGACCGCGAATGGTGAGATTGAGAATATAACCTTTCATTCCCAGCGGTCGGTCGATAAAAAAATCGAGA
TAACCGTTGGCCTCAATCGGCGTTAAACCCGCCACCAGATGGGCATTAAACGAGTATCCCGGCAGCAGGG
GATCATTTTGCGCTTCAGCCATACTTTTCATACTCCCGCCATTCAGAGAAGAAACCAATTGTCCATATTG
CATCAGACATTGCCGTCACTGCGTCTTTTACTGGCTCTTCTCGCTAACCAAACCGGTAACCCCGCTTATT
AAAAGCATTCTGTAACAAAGCGGGACCAAAGCCATGACAAAAACGCGTAACAAAAGTGTCTATAATCACG
GCAGAAAAGTCCACATTGATTATTTGCACGGCGTCACACTTTGCTATGCCATAGCATTTTTATCCATAAG
ATTAGCGGATCCTACCTGACGCTTTTTATCGCAACTCTCTACTGTTTCTCCATACCCGTTTTTTGGGCTA
ACAGGAGGAATTAACCATGCTGCTGAGCCGTCACCGTGAGCGTCTGGCGGCGAACCTGCAGGAAACCGCG
AAGGATGCGGGTGAACGTTGGGAACTGAGCGCGCCGACCTTCACCCGTCACTGCCCGAAAACCGCGCGTA
TGGCGCACCCGTTTATCGGTGTGGTTCACCGTATTAACAGCTACAGCAGCGTGCTGGAGACCTATTGCAC
CCGTCACCACCCGGCGACCCCGACCAGCGCGAACCCGGACGTGGGTACCCCGCGTCCGAGCGAGGATAAC
GTTCCGGCGAAGCCGCGTCTGCTGGAAAGCCTGAGCACCTACCTGCAAATGCGTTGCGTGCGTGAGGACG
CGCACGTTAGCACCGCGGATCAACTGGTTGAATACCAGGCGGCGCGTAAAACCCACGATAGCCTGCACGC
GTGCAGCGTGTATCGTGAGCTGCAGGCGTTTCTGGTTAACCTGAGCAGCTTCCTGAACGGCTGCTACGTG
CCGGGTGTTCACTGGCTGGAACCGTTCCAGCAACAGCTGGTGATGCACACCTTCTTTTTCCTGGTTAGCA
TCAAGGCGCCGCAAAAAACCCACCAGCTGTTTGGCCTGTTCAAGCAATATTTTGGTCTGTTCGAGACCCC
GAACAGCGTGCTGCAAACCTTTAAGCAGAAAGCGAGCGTTTTCCTGATCCCGCGTCGTCACGGCAAGACC
TGGATTGTGGTTGCGATCATTAGCATGCTGCTGGCGAGCGTGGAAAACATCAACATTGGTTACGTTGCGC
ACCAGAAACACGTGGCGAACAGCGTTTTCGCGGAGATCATTAAGACCCTGTGCCGTTGGTTTCCGCCGAA
AAACCTGAACATCAAGAAAGAAAACGGTACCATCATTTATACCCGTCCGGGTGGCCGTAGCAGCAGCCTG
ATGTGCGCGACCTGCTTTAACAAAAACAGCATTCGTGGCCAAACCTTCAACCTGCTGTATGTGGACGAGG
CGAACTTTATCAAGAAAGATGCGCTGCCGGCGATTCTGGGTTTCATGCTGCAGAAGGACGCGAAACTGAT
CTTTATTAGCAGCGTTAACAGCAGCGATCGTAGCACCAGCTTCCTGCTGAACCTGCGTAACGCGCAAGAG
AAGATGCTGAACGTGGTTAGCTACGTGTGCGCGGACCACCGTGAAGATTTTCACCTGCAGGACGCGCTGG
TTAGCTGCCCGTGCTACCGTCTGCACATCCCGACCTATATCACCATTGACGAGAGCATTAAAACCACCAC
CAACCTGTTTATGGAAGGCGCGTTCGATACCGAGCTGATGGGCGAGGGTGCGGCGAGCAGCAACGCGACC
CTGTATCGTGTGGTTGGTGACGCGGCGCTGACCCAATTCGACATGTGCCGTGTGGATACCACCGCGCAAC
AGGTTCAAAAGTGCCTGGGCAAACAGCTGTTTGTGTACATCGATCCGGCGTATACCAACAACACCGAAGC
GAGCGGTACCGGCGTTGGTGCGGTGGTTACCAGCACCCAGACCCCGACCCGTAGCCTGATTCTGGGCATG
GAGCACTTTTTCCTGCGTGACCTGACCGGTGCGGCGGCGTATGAAATTGCGAGCTGCGCGTGCACCATGA
TCAAGGCGATTGCGGTGCTGCACCCGACCATTGAGCGTGTGAACGCGGCGGTTGAAGGCAACAGCAGCCA
AGACAGCGGTGTGGCGATCGCGACCGTTCTGAACGAGATCTGCCCGCTGCCGATTCACTTCCTGCACTAC
ACCGATAAGAGCAGCGCGCTGCAGTGGCCGATCTATATGCTGGGTGGCGAGAAAAGCAGCGCGTTTGAAA
CCTTCATTTACGCGCTGAACAGCGGTACCCTGAGCGCGAGCCAAACCGTGGTTAGCAACACCATCAAGAT
TAGCTTCGACCCGGTGACCTACCTGGTGGAACAGGTTCGTGCGATCAAATGCGTTCCGCTGCGTGATGGT
GGCCAAAGCTATAGCGCGAAGCAGAAACACATGAGCGACGATCTGCTGGTTGCGGTGGTTATGGCGCACT
TTATGGCGACCGACGATCGTCACATGTATAAACCGATCAGCCCGCAGTAATGCCAGGCATCAAATTAAGC
AGAAGGCCATCCTGACGGATGGCCTTTTTGCGTTTCTACAAACTCTTTTGTTTATTTTTCTAAATACATT
CAAATATGTATCCGCTCATGAGACAATAACCCTGATAAATGCTTCAATAATATTGAAAAAGGAAGAGTAT
GAGTATTCAACATTTCCGTGTCGCCCTTATTCCCTTTTTTGCGGCATTTTGCCTTCCTGTTTTTGCTCAC
CCAGAAACGCTGGTGAAAGTAAAAGATGCTGAAGATCAGTTGGGTGCACGAGTGGGTTACATCGAACTGG
ATCTCAACAGCGGTAAGATCCTTGAGAGTTTTCGCCCCGAAGAACGTTTTCCAATGATGAGCACTTTTAA
AGTTCTGCTATGTGGCGCGGTATTATCCCGTGTTGACGCCGGGCAAGAGCAACTCGGTCGCCGCATACAC
TATTCTCAGAATGACTTGGTTGAGTACTCACCAGTCACAGAAAAGCATCTTACGGATGGCATGACAGTAA
GAGAATTATGCAGTGCTGCCATAACCATGAGTGATAACACTGCGGCCAACTTACTTCTGACAACGATCGG
AGGACCGAAGGAGCTAACCGCTTTTTTGCACAACATGGGGGATCATGTAACTCGCCTTGATCGTTGGGAA
CCGGAGCTGAATGAAGCCATACCAAACGACGAGCGTGACACCACGATGCCTGTAGCAATGGCAACAACGT
TGCGCAAACTATTAACTGGCGAACTACTTACTCTAGCTTCCCGGCAACAATTAATAGACTGGATGGAGGC
GGATAAAGTTGCAGGACCACTTCTGCGCTCGGCCCTTCCGGCTGGCTGGTTTATTGCTGATAAATCTGGA
GCCGGTGAGCGTGGGTCTCGCGGTATCATTGCAGCACTGGGGCCAGATGGTAAGCCCTCCCGTATCGTAG
TTATCTACACGACGGGGAGTCAGGCAACTATGGATGAACGAAATAGACAGATCGCTGAGATAGGTGCCTC
ACTGATTAAGCATTGGTAACTGTCAGACCAAGTTTACTCATATATACTTTAGATTGATTTAAAACTTCAT
TTTTAATTTAAAAGGATCTAGGTGAAGATCCTTTTTGATAATCTCATGACCAAAATCCCTTAACGTGAGT
TTTCGTTCCACTGAGCGTCAGACCCCGTAGAAAAGATCAAAGGATCTTCTTGAGATCCTTTTTTTCTGCG
CGTAATCTGCTGCTTGCAAACAAAAAAACCACCGCTACCAGCGGTGGTTTGTTTGCCGGATCAAGAGCTA
CCAACTCTTTTTCCGAAGGTAACTGGCTTCAGCAGAGCGCAGATACCAAATACTGTCCTTCTAGTGTAGC
CGTAGTTAGGCCACCACTTCAAGAACTCTGTAGCACCGCCTACATACCTCGCTCTGCTAATCCTGTTACC
AGTGGCTGCTGCCAGTGGCGATAAGTCGTGTCTTACCGGGTTGGACTCAAGACGATAGTTACCGGATAAG
GCGCAGCGGTCGGGCTGAACGGGGGGTTCGTGCACACAGCCCAGCTTGGAGCGAACGACCTACACCGAAC
TGAGATACCTACAGCGTGAGCTATGAGAAAGCGCCACGCTTCCCGAAGGGAGAAAGGCGGACAGGTATCC
GGTAAGCGGCAGGGTCGGAACAGGAGAGCGCACGAGGGAGCTTCCAGGGGGAAACGCCTGGTATCTTTAT
AGTCCTGTCGGGTTTCGCCACCTCTGACTTGAGCGTCGATTTTTGTGATGCTCGTCAGGGGGGCGGAGCC
TATGGAAAAACGCCAGCAACGCGGCCTTTTTACGGTTCCTGGCCTTTTGCTGGCCTTTTGCTCACATGTT
CTTTCCTGCGTTATCCCCTGATTCTGTGGATAACCGTATTACCGCCTTTGAGTGAGCTGATACCGCTCGC
CGCAGCCGAACGACCGAGCGCAGCGAGTCAGTGAGCGAGGAAGCGGAAGAGCGCCTGATGCGGTATTTTC
TCCTTACGCATCTGTGCGGTATTTCACACCGCATATGGTGCACTCTCAGTACAATCTGCTCTGATGCCGC
ATAGTTAAGCCAGTATACACTCCGCTATCGCTACGTGACTGGGTCATGGCTGCGCCCCGACACCCGCCAA
CACCCGCTGACGCGCCCTGACGGGCTTGTCTGCTCCCGGCATCCGCTTACAGACAAGCTGTGACCGTCTC
CGGGAGCTGCATGTGTCAGAGGTTTTCACCGTCATCACCGAAACGCGCGAGGCA
